Addgene plasmid #76730: NLK gRNA (BRDN0001145944)
Purpose: 3rd generation lentiviral gRNA plasmid targeting human NLK
Depositing lab: John Doench & David Root. Depositing organization: Broad Institute. Publication: Optimized sgRNA design to maximize activity and minimize off-target effects of CRISPR-Cas9. Doench JG, Fusi N, Sullender M, Hegde M, Vaimberg EW, Donovan KF, Smith I, Tothova Z, Wilen C, Orchard R, Virgin HW, Listgarten J, Root DE. Nat Biotechnol. 2016 Jan 18. doi: 10.1038/nbt.3437. PubMed 26780180.
Backbone
  Vector backbone: lentiGuide-Puro
  Backbone manufacturer: Zhang Lab (Addgene plasmid # 52963)
  Vector type: Mammalian Expression, Lentiviral, CRISPR
  Selectable markers: Puromycin
Growth in bacteria
  Bacterial resistance: Ampicillin, 100 μg/mL
  Growth temperature: 37°C
  Growth strain: DH5alpha
  Copy number: High Copy
Gene/Insert
  Gene/Insert name: NLK (alt names: NLK; NM_016231.4)
  gRNA/shRNA sequence: TGAATCCCGTCATATGACTC
  Species: H. sapiens (human)
  Entrez Gene: NLK
  Promoter: hU6
  Cloning method: Unknown
  Sequencing primers: 5′ U6-F; 3′ pS2-R
Terms and licenses: Academic/Nonprofit Terms; Industry Terms: Not Available to Industry
Depositor comments: The gRNA was designed to target the following Genbank reference sequence(s): NM_016231.4. Note that this plasmid does NOT contain Cas9. It should be used in conjunction with lentiCas9-Blast (Addgene #52962) or otherwise with cell lines already expressing Cas9. Browse the full kinome gRNA library at http://www.addgene.org/pooled-library/broadgpp-human-kinome/ or visit http://www.broadinstitute.org/rnai/public/ for detailed protocols and information.
How to cite: NLK gRNA (BRDN0001145944) was a gift from John Doench & David Root (Addgene plasmid # 76730 ; http://n2t.net/addgene:76730 ; RRID:Addgene_76730)
