[The description below was written by a language model from this plasmid's Addgene catalogue record and pLannotate feature annotations shown in this document.]
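Description:
NLK gRNA (BRDN0001145944) is a third-generation lentiviral guide RNA plasmid built on the lentiGuide-Puro backbone and designed to target human NLK, with the guide designed against a single NLK RefSeq transcript. It belongs to a set of individually cloned guides associated with a human kinome gRNA library. In bacteria it is maintained as a high-copy plasmid through a ColE1/pUC-type origin and selected with ampicillin via the β-lactamase gene. An f1 origin, an SV40 origin and residual lac and T7/T3 promoter elements are also annotated in the backbone.

The lentiviral transfer cassette begins with an RSV promoter fused to a truncated HIV-1 5' LTR, which makes genomic RNA production independent of Tat. This is followed by the Ψ packaging signal with a partial gag sequence and by the Rev response element for Rev-dependent nuclear export. Downstream, the human U6 RNA polymerase III promoter drives the NLK-specific spacer joined to the Streptococcus pyogenes Cas9 guide RNA scaffold, and a cPPT/CTS element, which aids nuclear import of the viral genome, follows. A second expression unit uses the EF-1α core promoter with its intron A to express puromycin N-acetyltransferase, allowing selection of transduced mammalian cells. A WPRE enhances transcript expression, and the self-inactivating ΔU3 3' LTR ends the cassette, with an SV40 polyadenylation signal just beyond it.

The plasmid does not encode Cas9. It is intended for use with a separate Cas9 lentiviral vector or in cells that already express Cas9, typically for CRISPR-mediated disruption of NLK.
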