Features (pLannotate 1.2.2; 29 found; start..end, strand, type, name):
     14..80      +  CDS            small t antigen (fragment): SV40 (simian virus 40) small t antigen
    106..317     +  promoter       EF-1α core promoter: core promoter for human elongation factor EF-1α
    318..1256    +  intron         EF-1α intron A: intron upstream of the start codon of human EF-1α
   1278..1877    +  CDS            PuroR (fragment): puromycin N-acetyltransferase; pac from Streptomyces; confers resistance to puromycin
   1893..2481    +  misc_feature   WPRE: woodchuck hepatitis virus posttranscriptional regulatory element
   2532..2551    +  misc_feature   cPPT/CTS (fragment): central polypurine tract and central termination sequence of HIV-1
   2553..2786    +  LTR            3' LTR (ΔU3): self-inactivating 3' long terminal repeat (LTR) from HIV-1
   2864..2985    +  polyA_signal   SV40 poly(A) signal: SV40 polyadenylation signal
   3025..3160    +  rep_origin     SV40 ori: SV40 origin of replication
   3181..3199    -  promoter       T7 promoter: promoter for bacteriophage T7 RNA polymerase
   3207..3362    +  CDS            lacZα (fragment): LacZα fragment of β-galactosidase; lacZ fragment
   3367..3795    +  rep_origin     f1 ori (sequence partly withheld): f1 bacteriophage origin of replication; arrow indicates direction of (+) strand synthesis
   3848..3952    +  promoter       AmpR promoter: bla
   3953..4813    +  CDS            AmpR: β-lactamase; bla; confers resistance to ampicillin, carbenicillin, and related antibiotics
   4984..5572    +  rep_origin     ori: high-copy-number ColE1/pMB1/pBR322/pUC origin of replication
   5755..5847    +  CDS            lacI (fragment): lac repressor; lacI; The lac repressor binds to the lac operator to inhibit transcription in E. coli. This inhibition can be relieved by adding lactose or isopropyl-β-D-thiogalactopyranoside (IPTG).
   5860..5881    +  protein_bind   CAP binding site: CAP binding activates transcription in the presence of cAMP. E. coli catabolite activator protein
   5896..5926    +  promoter       lac promoter: promoter for the E. coli lac operon
   5934..5950    +  protein_bind   lac operator: The lac repressor binds to the lac operator to inhibit transcription in E. coli. This inhibition can be relieved by adding lactose or isopropyl-β-D-thiogalactopyranoside (IPTG). lac repressor encoded by lacI
   5995..6013    +  promoter       T3 promoter: promoter for bacteriophage T3 RNA polymerase
   6041..6267    +  promoter       RSV promoter: Rous sarcoma virus enhancer/promoter
   6268..6448    +  LTR            5' LTR (truncated): truncated 5' long terminal repeat (LTR) from HIV-1
   6495..6620    +  misc_feature   HIV-1 Ψ: packaging signal of human immunodeficiency virus type 1
   6604..6967    +  CDS            HIV-1 gag (fragment): gag protein from human immunodeficiency virus 1; gag
   7113..7346    +  misc_feature   RRE: The Rev response element (RRE) of HIV-1 allows for Rev-dependent mRNA export from the nucleus to the cytoplasm.
   7723..7749    +  CDS            Rev (fragment): human immunodeficiency virus 1 (HIV-1) Rev protein; rev; enhances nuclear export of unspliced and incompletely spliced viral mRNAs
   7753..7993    +  promoter       U6 promoter: RNA polymerase III promoter for human U6 snRNA
   8023..8098    +  misc_RNA       gRNA scaffold: guide RNA scaffold for the Streptococcus pyogenes CRISPR/Cas9 system
   8154..8271    +  misc_feature   cPPT/CTS: central polypurine tract and central termination sequence of HIV-1
>Addgene plasmid #76730 | NLK gRNA (BRDN0001145944) | addgene full sequence | sequence record 186392 | Addgene Assembled Sequence
CCCGGGTGCAAAGATGGATAAAGTTTTAAACAGAGAGGAATCTTTGCAGCTAATGGACCTTCTAGGTCTT
GAAAGGAGTGGGAATTGGCTCCGGTGCCCGTCAGTGGGCAGAGCGCACATCGCCCACAGTCCCCGAGAAG
TTGGGGGGAGGGGTCGGCAATTGATCCGGTGCCTAGAGAAGGTGGCGCGGGGTAAACTGGGAAAGTGATG
TCGTGTACTGGCTCCGCCTTTTTCCCGAGGGTGGGGGAGAACCGTATATAAGTGCAGTAGTCGCCGTGAA
CGTTCTTTTTCGCAACGGGTTTGCCGCCAGAACACAGGTAAGTGCCGTGTGTGGTTCCCGCGGGCCTGGC
CTCTTTACGGGTTATGGCCCTTGCGTGCCTTGAATTACTTCCACCTGGCTGCAGTACGTGATTCTTGATC
CCGAGCTTCGGGTTGGAAGTGGGTGGGAGAGTTCGAGGCCTTGCGCTTAAGGAGCCCCTTCGCCTCGTGC
TTGAGTTGAGGCCTGGCCTGGGCGCTGGGGCCGCCGCGTGCGAATCTGGTGGCACCTTCGCGCCTGTCTC
GCTGCTTTCGATAAGTCTCTAGCCATTTAAAATTTTTGATGACCTGCTGCGACGCTTTTTTTCTGGCAAG
ATAGTCTTGTAAATGCGGGCCAAGATCTGCACACTGGTATTTCGGTTTTTGGGGCCGCGGGCGGCGACGG
GGCCCGTGCGTCCCAGCGCACATGTTCGGCGAGGCGGGGCCTGCGAGCGCGGCCACCGAGAATCGGACGG
GGGTAGTCTCAAGCTGGCCGGCCTGCTCTGGTGCCTGGCCTCGCGCCGCCGTGTATCGCCCCGCCCTGGG
CGGCAAGGCTGGCCCGGTCGGCACCAGTTGCGTGAGCGGAAAGATGGCCGCTTCCCGGCCCTGCTGCAGG
GAGCTCAAAATGGAGGACGCGGCGCTCGGGAGAGCGGGCGGGTGAGTCACCCACACAAAGGAAAAGGGCC
TTTCCGTCCTCAGCCGTCGCTTCATGTGACTCCACGGAGTACCGGGCGCCGTCCAGGCACCTCGATTAGT
TCTCGAGCTTTTGGAGTACGTCGTCTTTAGGTTGGGGGGAGGGGTTTTATGCGATGGAGTTTCCCCACAC
TGAGTGGGTGGAGACTGAAGTTAGGCCAGCTTGGCACTTGATGTAATTCTCCTTGGAATTTGCCCTTTTT
GAGTTTGGATCTTGGTTCATTCTCAAGCCTCAGACAGTGGTTCAAAGTTTTTTTCTTCCATTTCAGGTGT
CGTGACGTACGGCCACCATGACCGAGTACAAGCCCACGGTGCGCCTCGCCACCCGCGACGACGTCCCCAG
GGCCGTACGCACCCTCGCCGCCGCGTTCGCCGACTACCCCGCCACGCGCCACACCGTCGATCCGGACCGC
CACATCGAGCGGGTCACCGAGCTGCAAGAACTCTTCCTCACGCGCGTCGGGCTCGACATCGGCAAGGTGT
GGGTCGCGGACGACGGCGCCGCCGTGGCGGTCTGGACCACGCCGGAGAGCGTCGAAGCGGGGGCGGTGTT
CGCCGAGATCGGCCCGCGCATGGCCGAGTTGAGCGGTTCCCGGCTGGCCGCGCAGCAACAGATGGAAGGC
CTCCTGGCGCCGCACCGGCCCAAGGAGCCCGCGTGGTTCCTGGCCACCGTCGGAGTCTCGCCCGACCACC
AGGGCAAGGGTCTGGGCAGCGCCGTCGTGCTCCCCGGAGTGGAGGCGGCCGAGCGCGCCGGGGTGCCCGC
CTTCCTGGAGACCTCCGCGCCCCGCAACCTCCCCTTCTACGAGCGGCTCGGCTTCACCGTCACCGCCGAC
GTCGAGGTGCCCGAAGGACCGCGCACCTGGTGCATGACCCGCAAGCCCGGTGCCTGAACGCGTTAAGTCG
ACAATCAACCTCTGGATTACAAAATTTGTGAAAGATTGACTGGTATTCTTAACTATGTTGCTCCTTTTAC
GCTATGTGGATACGCTGCTTTAATGCCTTTGTATCATGCTATTGCTTCCCGTATGGCTTTCATTTTCTCC
TCCTTGTATAAATCCTGGTTGCTGTCTCTTTATGAGGAGTTGTGGCCCGTTGTCAGGCAACGTGGCGTGG
TGTGCACTGTGTTTGCTGACGCAACCCCCACTGGTTGGGGCATTGCCACCACCTGTCAGCTCCTTTCCGG
GACTTTCGCTTTCCCCCTCCCTATTGCCACGGCGGAACTCATCGCCGCCTGCCTTGCCCGCTGCTGGACA
GGGGCTCGGCTGTTGGGCACTGACAATTCCGTGGTGTTGTCGGGGAAATCATCGTCCTTTCCTTGGCTGC
TCGCCTGTGTTGCCACCTGGATTCTGCGCGGGACGTCCTTCTGCTACGTCCCTTCGGCCCTCAATCCAGC
GGACCTTCCTTCCCGCGGCCTGCTGCCGGCTCTGCGGCCTCTTCCGCGTCTTCGCCTTCGCCCTCAGACG
AGTCGGATCTCCCTTTGGGCCGCCTCCCCGCGTCGACTTTAAGACCAATGACTTACAAGGCAGCTGTAGA
TCTTAGCCACTTTTTAAAAGAAAAGGGGGGACTGGAAGGGCTAATTCACTCCCAACGAAGACAAGATCTG
CTTTTTGCTTGTACTGGGTCTCTCTGGTTAGACCAGATCTGAGCCTGGGAGCTCTCTGGCTAACTAGGGA
ACCCACTGCTTAAGCCTCAATAAAGCTTGCCTTGAGTGCTTCAAGTAGTGTGTGCCCGTCTGTTGTGTGA
CTCTGGTAACTAGAGATCCCTCAGACCCTTTTAGTCAGTGTGGAAAATCTCTAGCAGTACGTATAGTAGT
TCATGTCATCTTATTATTCAGTATTTATAACTTGCAAAGAAATGAATATCAGAGAGTGAGAGGAACTTGT
TTATTGCAGCTTATAATGGTTACAAATAAAGCAATAGCATCACAAATTTCACAAATAAAGCATTTTTTTC
ACTGCATTCTAGTTGTGGTTTGTCCAAACTCATCAATGTATCTTATCATGTCTGGCTCTAGCTATCCCGC
CCCTAACTCCGCCCATCCCGCCCCTAACTCCGCCCAGTTCCGCCCATTCTCCGCCCCATGGCTGACTAAT
TTTTTTTATTTATGCAGAGGCCGAGGCCGCCTCGGCCTCTGAGCTATTCCAGAAGTAGTGAGGAGGCTTT
TTTGGAGGCCTAGGGACGTACCCAATTCGCCCTATAGTGAGTCGTATTACGCGCGCTCACTGGCCGTCGT
TTTACAACGTCGTGACTGGGAAAACCCTGGCGTTACCCAACTTAATCGCCTTGCAGCACATCCCCCTTTC
GCCAGCTGGCGTAATAGCGAAGAGGCCCGCACCGATCGCCCTTCCCAACAGTTGCGCAGCCTGAATGGCG
AATGGG
[124 nt withheld, positions 3367-3490]
C
[91 nt withheld, positions 3492-3582]
A
[49 nt withheld, positions 3584-3632]
CCTTTGACGTTGGAGTCCACGTTCTTT
[37 nt withheld, positions 3660-3696]
ACCCTATCTCGGTCTATTCTTTTGATTTATAAGGGATTTTGCCGATTTCGGCCTATTGGTTAAAAAATGA
GCTGATTTAACAAAAATTTAACGCGAATTTTAACAAAATATTAACGCTTACAATTTAGGTGGCACTTTTC
GGGGAAATGTGCGCGGAACCCCTATTTGTTTATTTTTCTAAATACATTCAAATATGTATCCGCTCATGAG
ACAATAACCCTGATAAATGCTTCAATAATATTGAAAAAGGAAGAGTATGAGTATTCAACATTTCCGTGTC
GCCCTTATTCCCTTTTTTGCGGCATTTTGCCTTCCTGTTTTTGCTCACCCAGAAACGCTGGTGAAAGTAA
AAGATGCTGAAGATCAGTTGGGTGCACGAGTGGGTTACATCGAACTGGATCTCAACAGCGGTAAGATCCT
TGAGAGTTTTCGCCCCGAAGAACGTTTTCCAATGATGAGCACTTTTAAAGTTCTGCTATGTGGCGCGGTA
TTATCCCGTATTGACGCCGGGCAAGAGCAACTCGGTCGCCGCATACACTATTCTCAGAATGACTTGGTTG
AGTACTCACCAGTCACAGAAAAGCATCTTACGGATGGCATGACAGTAAGAGAATTATGCAGTGCTGCCAT
AACCATGAGTGATAACACTGCGGCCAACTTACTTCTGACAACGATCGGAGGACCGAAGGAGCTAACCGCT
TTTTTGCACAACATGGGGGATCATGTAACTCGCCTTGATCGTTGGGAACCGGAGCTGAATGAAGCCATAC
CAAACGACGAGCGTGACACCACGATGCCTGTAGCAATGGCAACAACGTTGCGCAAACTATTAACTGGCGA
ACTACTTACTCTAGCTTCCCGGCAACAATTAATAGACTGGATGGAGGCGGATAAAGTTGCAGGACCACTT
CTGCGCTCGGCCCTTCCGGCTGGCTGGTTTATTGCTGATAAATCTGGAGCCGGTGAGCGTGGGTCTCGCG
GTATCATTGCAGCACTGGGGCCAGATGGTAAGCCCTCCCGTATCGTAGTTATCTACACGACGGGGAGTCA
GGCAACTATGGATGAACGAAATAGACAGATCGCTGAGATAGGTGCCTCACTGATTAAGCATTGGTAACTG
TCAGACCAAGTTTACTCATATATACTTTAGATTGATTTAAAACTTCATTTTTAATTTAAAAGGATCTAGG
TGAAGATCCTTTTTGATAATCTCATGACCAAAATCCCTTAACGTGAGTTTTCGTTCCACTGAGCGTCAGA
CCCCGTAGAAAAGATCAAAGGATCTTCTTGAGATCCTTTTTTTCTGCGCGTAATCTGCTGCTTGCAAACA
AAAAAACCACCGCTACCAGCGGTGGTTTGTTTGCCGGATCAAGAGCTACCAACTCTTTTTCCGAAGGTAA
CTGGCTTCAGCAGAGCGCAGATACCAAATACTGTTCTTCTAGTGTAGCCGTAGTTAGGCCACCACTTCAA
GAACTCTGTAGCACCGCCTACATACCTCGCTCTGCTAATCCTGTTACCAGTGGCTGCTGCCAGTGGCGAT
AAGTCGTGTCTTACCGGGTTGGACTCAAGACGATAGTTACCGGATAAGGCGCAGCGGTCGGGCTGAACGG
GGGGTTCGTGCACACAGCCCAGCTTGGAGCGAACGACCTACACCGAACTGAGATACCTACAGCGTGAGCT
ATGAGAAAGCGCCACGCTTCCCGAAGGGAGAAAGGCGGACAGGTATCCGGTAAGCGGCAGGGTCGGAACA
GGAGAGCGCACGAGGGAGCTTCCAGGGGGAAACGCCTGGTATCTTTATAGTCCTGTCGGGTTTCGCCACC
TCTGACTTGAGCGTCGATTTTTGTGATGCTCGTCAGGGGGGCGGAGCCTATGGAAAAACGCCAGCAACGC
GGCCTTTTTACGGTTCCTGGCCTTTTGCTGGCCTTTTGCTCACATGTTCTTTCCTGCGTTATCCCCTGAT
TCTGTGGATAACCGTATTACCGCCTTTGAGTGAGCTGATACCGCTCGCCGCAGCCGAACGACCGAGCGCA
GCGAGTCAGTGAGCGAGGAAGCGGAAGAGCGCCCAATACGCAAACCGCCTCTCCCCGCGCGTTGGCCGAT
TCATTAATGCAGCTGGCACGACAGGTTTCCCGACTGGAAAGCGGGCAGTGAGCGCAACGCAATTAATGTG
AGTTAGCTCACTCATTAGGCACCCCAGGCTTTACACTTTATGCTTCCGGCTCGTATGTTGTGTGGAATTG
TGAGCGGATAACAATTTCACACAGGAAACAGCTATGACCATGATTACGCCAAGCGCGCAATTAACCCTCA
CTAAAGGGAACAAAAGCTGGAGCTGCAAGCTTAATGTAGTCTTATGCAATACTCTTGTAGTCTTGCAACA
TGGTAACGATGAGTTAGCAACATGCCTTACAAGGAGAGAAAAAGCACCGTGCATGCCGATTGGTGGAAGT
AAGGTGGTACGATCGTGCCTTATTAGGAAGGCAACAGACGGGTCTGACATGGATTGGACGAACCACTGAA
TTGCCGCATTGCAGAGATATTGTATTTAAGTGCCTAGCTCGATACATAAACGGGTCTCTCTGGTTAGACC
AGATCTGAGCCTGGGAGCTCTCTGGCTAACTAGGGAACCCACTGCTTAAGCCTCAATAAAGCTTGCCTTG
AGTGCTTCAAGTAGTGTGTGCCCGTCTGTTGTGTGACTCTGGTAACTAGAGATCCCTCAGACCCTTTTAG
TCAGTGTGGAAAATCTCTAGCAGTGGCGCCCGAACAGGGACTTGAAAGCGAAAGGGAAACCAGAGGAGCT
CTCTCGACGCAGGACTCGGCTTGCTGAAGCGCGCACGGCAAGAGGCGAGGGGCGGCGACTGGTGAGTACG
CCAAAAATTTTGACTAGCGGAGGCTAGAAGGAGAGAGATGGGTGCGAGAGCGTCAGTATTAAGCGGGGGA
GAATTAGATCGCGATGGGAAAAAATTCGGTTAAGGCCAGGGGGAAAGAAAAAATATAAATTAAAACATAT
AGTATGGGCAAGCAGGGAGCTAGAACGATTCGCAGTTAATCCTGGCCTGTTAGAAACATCAGAAGGCTGT
AGACAAATACTGGGACAGCTACAACCATCCCTTCAGACAGGATCAGAAGAACTTAGATCATTATATAATA
CAGTAGCAACCCTCTATTGTGTGCATCAAAGGATAGAGATAAAAGACACCAAGGAAGCTTTAGACAAGAT
AGAGGAAGAGCAAAACAAAAGTAAGACCACCGCACAGCAAGCGGCCGCTGATCTTCAGACCTGGAGGAGG
AGATATGAGGGACAATTGGAGAAGTGAATTATATAAATATAAAGTAGTAAAAATTGAACCATTAGGAGTA
GCACCCACCAAGGCAAAGAGAAGAGTGGTGCAGAGAGAAAAAAGAGCAGTGGGAATAGGAGCTTTGTTCC
TTGGGTTCTTGGGAGCAGCAGGAAGCACTATGGGCGCAGCGTCAATGACGCTGACGGTACAGGCCAGACA
ATTATTGTCTGGTATAGTGCAGCAGCAGAACAATTTGCTGAGGGCTATTGAGGCGCAACAGCATCTGTTG
CAACTCACAGTCTGGGGCATCAAGCAGCTCCAGGCAAGAATCCTGGCTGTGGAAAGATACCTAAAGGATC
AACAGCTCCTGGGGATTTGGGGTTGCTCTGGAAAACTCATTTGCACCACTGCTGTGCCTTGGAATGCTAG
TTGGAGTAATAAATCTCTGGAACAGATTTGGAATCACACGACCTGGATGGAGTGGGACAGAGAAATTAAC
AATTACACAAGCTTAATACACTCCTTAATTGAAGAATCGCAAAACCAGCAAGAAAAGAATGAACAAGAAT
TATTGGAATTAGATAAATGGGCAAGTTTGTGGAATTGGTTTAACATAACAAATTGGCTGTGGTATATAAA
ATTATTCATAATGATAGTAGGAGGCTTGGTAGGTTTAAGAATAGTTTTTGCTGTACTTTCTATAGTGAAT
AGAGTTAGGCAGGGATATTCACCATTATCGTTTCAGACCCACCTCCCAACCCCGAGGGGACCCAGAGAGG
GCCTATTTCCCATGATTCCTTCATATTTGCATATACGATACAAGGCTGTTAGAGAGATAATTAGAATTAA
TTTGACTGTAAACACAAAGATATTAGTACAAAATACGTGACGTAGAAAGTAATAATTTCTTGGGTAGTTT
GCAGTTTTAAAATTATGTTTTAAAATGGACTATCATATGCTTACCGTAACTTGAAAGTATTTCGATTTCT
TGGCTTTATATATCTTGTGGAAAGGACGAAACACCGTGAATCCCGTCATATGACTCGTTTTAGAGCTAGA
AATAGCAAGTTAAAATAAGGCTAGTCCGTTATCAACTTGAAAAAGTGGCACCGAGTCGGTGCTTTTTTAA
GCTTGGCGTAACTAGATCTTGAGACAAATGGCAGTATTCATCCACAATTTTAAAAGAAAAGGGGGGATTG
GGGGGTACAGTGCAGGGGAAAGAATAGTAGACATAATAGCAACAGACATACAAACTAAAGAATTACAAAA
ACAAATTACAAAAATTCAAAATTTTCGGGTTTATTACAGGGACAGCAGAGATCCACTTTGGCGCCGGCTC
GAGGGGG
