>Addgene plasmid #76730 | NLK gRNA (BRDN0001145944) | depositor partial sequence | sequence record 144190 | Target Sequence
TGAATCCCGTCATATGACTC
