>Addgene plasmid #76730 | NLK gRNA (BRDN0001145944) | addgene partial sequence | sequence record 186391 | hU6-F
TAGAAAGTAATAATTTCTTGGGTAGTTTGCAGTTTTAAAATTATGTTTTAAAATGGACTATCATATGCTT
ACCGTAACTTGAAAGTATTTCGATTTCTTGGCTTTATATATCTTGTGGAAAGGACGAAACACCGTGAATC
CCGTCATATGACTCGTTTTAGAGCTAGAAATAGCAAGTTAAAATAAGGCTAGTCCGTTATCAACTTGAAA
AAGTGGCACCGAGTCGGTGCTTTTTTAAGCTTGGCGTAACTAGATCTTGAGACAAATGGCAGTATTCATC
CACAATTTTAAAAGAAAAGGGGGGATTGGGGGGTACAGTGCAGGGGAAAGAATAGTAGACATAATAGCAA
CAGACATACAAACTAAAGAATTACAAAAACAAATTACAAAAATTCAAAATTTTCGGGTTTATTACAGGGA
CAGCAGAGATCCACTTTGGCGCCGGCTCGAGGGGGCCCGGGTGCAAAGATGGATAAAGTTTTAAACAGAG
AGGAATCTTTGCAGCTAATGGACCTTCTAGGTCTTGAAAGGAGTGGGAATTGGCTCCGGTGCCCGTCAGT
GGGCAGAGCG
